>Addgene plasmid #82037 | pSB8 | addgene full sequence | sequence record 174335 | Addgene NGS Result
AATCTTGCCAGTCGCAGCGCCCAGGCGGCAAAAGAGATCAAAGCCCTCATTGAAGACTCCGTCTCACGCG
TTGATACCGGTTCGGTGCTGGTCGAAAGCGCCGGGGAAACAATGAACAATATCGTCAATGCTGTCACTCG
CGTGACTGACATTATGGGCGAGATTGCATCGGCATCGGATGAACAGAGCCGTGGCATCGATCAAGTCGCA
TTGGCGGTTTCGGAAATGGATCGCGTCACGCAACAGAACGCATCGCTGGTGCAGGAATCAGCTGCCGCCG
CCGCTGCGCTGGAAGAACAGGCGAGTCGTTTAACGCAAGCAGTTTCCGCGTTCCGTCTGGCAGCCAGCCC
ACTCACCAATAAACCGCAAACACCATCCCGTCCTGCCAGTGAGCAACCACCGGCTCAGCCACGACTGCGA
ATTGCTGAACAAGATCCAAACTGGGAAACATTTTGAGGATCCGCGGATAAATAAGTAACGATCCGGTCCA
GTAATGACCTCAGAACTCCATCTGGATTTGTTCAGAACGCTCGGTTGCCGCCGGGCGTTTTTTATTGGTG
AGAATCGCAGCAACTTGTCGCGCCAATCGAGCCATGTCGTCGTCAACGACCCCCCATTCAAGAACAGCAA
GCAGCATTGAGAACTTTGGAATCCAGTCCCTCTTCCACCTGCTGACCGGATCAGCAGTCCCCGGAACATC
GTAGCTGACGCCTTCGCGTTGCTCAGTTGTCCAACCCCGGAAACGGGAAAAAGCAAGTTTTCCCCGCTCC
CGGCGTTTCAATAACTGAAAACCATACTATTTCACAGTTTAAATCACATTAAACGACAGTAATCCCCGTT
GATTTGTGCGCCAACACAGATCCGTCGACCGGGTCGAATTTGCTTTCGAATTTCTGCCATTCATCCGCTT
ATTATCACTTATTCAGGCGTAGCAACCAGGCGTTTAAGGGCACCAATAACTGCCTTAAAAAAATTACGCC
CCGCCCTGCCACTCATCGCAGTACTGTTGTAATTCATTAAGCATTCTGCCGACATGGAAGCCATCACAAA
CGGCATGATGAACCTGAATCGCCAGCGGCATCAGCACCTTGTCGCCTTGCGTATAATATTTGCCCATGGT
GAAAACGGGGGCGAAGAAGTTGTCCATATTGGCCACGTTTAAATCAAAACTGGTGAAACTCACCCAGGGA
TTGGCTGAGACGAAAAACATATTCTCAATAAACCCTTTAGGGAAATAGGCCAGGTTTTCACCGTAACACG
CCACATCTTGCGAATATATGTGTAGAAACTGCCGGAAATCGTCGTGGTATTCACTCCAGAGCGATGAAAA
CGTTTCAGTTTGCTCATGGAAAACGGTGTAACAAGGGTGAACACTATCCCATATCACCAGCTCACCGTCT
TTCATTGCCATACGGAATTCCGGATGAGCATTCATCAGGCGGGCAAGAATGTGAATAAAGGCCGGATAAA
ACTTGTGCTTATTTTTCTTTACGGTCTTTAAAAAGGCCGTAATATCCAGCTGAACGGTCTGGTTATAGGT
ACATTGAGCAACTGACTGAAATGCCTCAAAATGTTCTTTACGATGCCATTGGGATATATCAACGGTGGTA
TATCCAGTGATTTTTTTCTCCATTTTAGCTTCCTTAGCTCCTGAAAATCTCGATAACTCAAAAAATACGC
CCGGTAGTGATCTTATTTCATTATGGTGAAAGTTGGAACCTCTTACGTGCCGATCAACGTCTCATTTTCG
CCAAAAGTTGGCCCAGGGCTTCCCGGTATCAACAGGGACACCAGGATTTATTTATTCTGCGAAGTGATCT
TCCGTCACAGGTATTTATTCGGCGCAAAGTGCGTCGGGTGATGCTGCCAACTTACTGATTTAGTGTATGA
TGGTGTTTTTGAGGTGCTCCAGTGGCTTCTGTTTCTATCAGCTGTCCCTCCTGTTCAGCTACTGACGGGG
TGGTGCGTAACGGCAAAAGCACCGCCGGACATCAGCGCTAGCGGAGTGTATACTGGCTTACTATGTTGGC
ACTGATGAGGGTGTCAGTGAAGTGCTTCATGTGGCAGGAGAAAAAAGGCTGCACCGGTGCGTCAGCAGAA
TATGTGATACAGGATATATTCCGCTTCCTCGCTCACTGACTCGCTACGCTCGGTCGTTCGACTGCGGCGA
GCGGAAATGGCTTACGAACGGGGCGGAGATTTCCTGGAAGATGCCAGGAAGATACTTAACAGGGAAGTGA
GAGGGCCGCGGCAAAGCCGTTTTTCCATAGGCTCCGCCCCCCTGACAAGCATCACGAAATCTGACGCTCA
AATCAGTGGTGGCGAAACCCGACAGGACTATAAAGATACCAGGCGTTTCCCCCTGGCGGCTCCCTCGTGC
GCTCTCCTGTTCCTGCCTTTCGGTTTACCGGTGTCATTCCGCTGTTATGGCCGCGTTTGTCTCATTCCAC
GCCTGACACTCAGTTCCGGGTAGGCAGTTCGCTCCAAGCTGGACTGTATGCACGAACCCCCCGTTCAGTC
CGACCGCTGCGCCTTATCCGGTAACTATCGTCTTGAGTCCAACCCGGAAAGACATGCAAAAGCACCACTG
GCAGCAGCCACTGGTAATTGATTTAGAGGAGTTAGTCTTGAAGTCATGCGCCGGTTAAGGCTAAACTGAA
AGGACAAGTTTTGGTGACTGCGCTCCTCCAAGCCAGTTACCTCGGTTCAAAGAGTTGGTAGCTCAGAGAA
CCTTCGAAAAACCGCCCTGCAAGGCGGTTTTTTCGTTTTCAGAGCAAGAGATTACGCGCAGACCAAAACG
ATCTCAAGAAGATCATCTTATTAATCAGATAAAATATTTCTAGATTTCAGTGCAATTTATCTCTTCAAAT
GTAGCACCTGAAGTCAGCCCCATACGATATAAGTTGTAATTCTCATGTTTGACAGCTTATCATCGATCCC
GCAAGAGGCCCGGCAGTACCGGCATAACCAAGCCTATGCCTACAGCATCCAGGGTGACGGTGCCGAGGAT
GACGATGAGCGCATTGTTAGATTTCATACACGGTGCCTGACTGCGTTAGCAATTTAACTGTGATAAACTA
CCGCATTAAAGCTTCTTGCGAAACAGCTCTCGACCAGGTTTATACTGGTCGTGCAGATGAAAGCAGTTTT
TGCCGAGGTCGATTCCGACCAGCGCCATATCGCTCATAGTGATGGTCTCCGAATTATAAACACCCTGCGA
AAGCGTAGCCTACGCAGGGTGTCGGGTGCTCATCCCATTACCCGTTTTCCCATCTCTTAACTTAAGGGGG
GAACGGTGTCCTGTCTTTCATGGGGCTCGTTCACTGCTAACTTACCTGCTTCCCTGTCTGTCAATTCTCT
CTATCCTGCGATCCCGCGAAGAACCAAAAAAGCTCGACAGAGGGCGCGGTCATTTTAGGTCGGGCGGATC
GGCGCCGCCGGCTCGGCTGGTGTGCCGCACAGCACCGCCTACGTGAGCTGCCAGTTGATGAACTTCCCCC
GTTGCCAGCTAGGGCGCAAGCGGGCTGTATAAGATCACTGCCCATCACATTGATCGGCTCGGATTTTTTC
TCAATCCGTAAACAGGTCAAACATCAGTTGCCGCAACCAAATATTGGCTAGGTCCTTGTGGTACTTCGCA
TGCCAGAACATGTTGATGGCTATTTCAGGCAAGACGACTGGGTGCGGCAAGGCGCTTAGGCCGAAGGGCT
CCACACAGCAGTCGGCTAAACGTATCGGCACAGTGGCGAGCAGATCGGTGCGCTGGAGGATGTGGCCAAC
GGCGGCGAAGTGCGGCACTTCCAGACGGATGTCGCGCCGGATGCCGACCCGTGTCATGTACGTGTCCACC
TCGCCGTGGCCGGTGCCAGCGGCGATGACACGCACGTGGCCGTAGGAACAGAAGCGCTCCAGAGTCAGGG
GTTCGCGGGTGACTGGATGGTCCTTGCGACATAGGCACACGTAGTGATTCTGGAGCAGCCGGCGCTGAAA
GAAGCCAGTTTGCAGATTGGGAAGCAGGCCCACGGCCAAGTCCACGGTTCCGTTCTGCAAGGCCTGCATC
AGGCTCATCGAACTGTCGCGCACCGTACTGATCACGCAATTGGGGGCCTGGTGAGCCAGCACATCCATCA
GCCGCGGCATGAAGTAGATCTCGCCAATGTCGGTCATGGCCAGGGTGAAGGTACGCTCGCTGGTCAGCGG
ATCGAAGCTTTCATGGTGCTGTAGGGCGTTGCGCAGTGCGTGCATGGCCGAAGTGACGGGCTCGGCCAGA
TGCGCGGCATAGGGTGTGGGTTCCATTCCCTGATGTGTGCGCACGAAGAGTGGGTCCTGTAGCGAGGTGC
GCAGGCGTTTCAGCGCATTGCTCACGGCAGGCTGGGTCAGGCCCAGGTTCTCCGCAGTGATAGAGACGCG
TCTGTCGACCAGCAACTGGTTGAACACCACCAGCAGGTTTAAATCCAGGTCACGCAGTTCCATGGGGCCT
CGCTTGGGTTATTGCTGGTGCCCGGCCGGGCGCAATATTCATGTTGATGATTTATTATATATCGAGTGGT
GTATTTATCAATATTGTTTGCTCCGTTATCGTTATTAACAAGTCATCAATAATGCCATAAGGAGTACCAT
ATGTTGCAGCTTAACGAGAATAAACAGTTTGCATTTTTCCAAAGACTGGCATTTCCGCTGCGTATCTTTT
TGCTGATTCTGGTGTTCTCAATATTTGTCATTGCAGCCCTGGCGCAATATTTTACGGCCAGTTTTGAGGA
CTATTTAACGCTTCATGTACGCGACATGGCAATGAATCAGGCGAAAATTATTGCCTCCAATGACAGTGTC
ATCTCTGCGGTGAAAACGCGTGACTACAAACGGCTGGCGACCATCGCTAACAAATTACAAAGAGATACCG
ATTTTGATTATGTGGTGATTGGGGACCGGCACTCGATCCGCCTTTACCATCCTAATCCGGAGAAAATTGG
TTATCCTATGCAGTTCACCAAACAGGGCGCGCTGGAGAAAGGGGAGAGCTACTTCATTACCGGGAAAGGG
TCAATGGGGATGGCGATGCGCGCCAAAACGCCAATCTTTGATGACGATGGAAAAGTCATCGGCGTGGTGT
CGATTGGCTACCTGGTGAGTAAAATCGATAGCTGGCGGGCTGAGTTTTTATTACCGATGGCAGGTGTGTT
TGTCGTGCTGTTAGGGATTATTCTGCTGGTGGCGTGGTACGGCATTCGCCGTATGTTGCTTACTCCGCTG
GCAAAAATTATTGCTCACATTCGCGAAATCGCCGGTGGTAACCTGGCGAATACCCTGACCATTGACGGGC
GCAGTGAAATGGGCGACCTGGCGCAGAGCGTTTCACACATGCAACGCTCTTTGACTGACACCGTCACTCA
TGTCCGCGAAGGTTCAGATGCCATCTATGCCGGTACCCGTGAAATTGCGGCGGGCAACACCGATCTTTCC
TCCCGTACTGAACAGCAGGCATCCGCGCTGGAAGAAACTGCCGCCAGCATGGAGCAGCTCACCGCGACAG
TGAAGCAAAACGCCGATAACGCCCGCCAGGCCTCGCAACTGGCGCAAAGTGCCTCCGACACCGCCCAGCA
CGGCGGCAAAGTGGTGGATGGCGTAGTGAAAACGATGCATGAGATCGCCGATAGTTCGAAGAAAATTGCC
GACATTATCAGCGTTATCGACGGTATTGCCTTCCAGACTAATATCCTCGCGCTGAATGCCGCGGTTGAAG
CCGCGCGTGCGGGTGAACAGGGCCGTGGTTTTGCCGTGGTGGCGGGTGAAGTGCGT
Features (pLannotate 1.2.2; 11 found; start..end, strand, type, name):
    521..555     +  terminator     lambda t0 terminator: minimal transcription terminator from phage lambda (Scholtissek and Grosse, 1987)
    548..676     -  CDS            C1 (fragment): RPC1_BPP22 - Experimental evidence at protein level: Swiss-Prot protein existence level 1. Binds to two promoters, P(RE) and Pa23 and activate transcription from these promoters. From Salmonella phage P22 (Bacteriophage P22).
    974..1633    -  CDS            CmR: chloramphenicol acetyltransferase; cat; confers resistance to chloramphenicol
   1634..1736    -  promoter       cat promoter: promoter of the E. coli cat gene encoding chloramphenicol acetyltransferase
   1857..2000    +  mobile_element IS1 (fragment): prokaryotic transposable element IS1
   2119..2174    -  rep_origin     RSF ori (fragment): Plasmids containing the RSF 1030 origin of replication can be propagated in E. coli cells that contain additional plasmids with compatible origins.
   2262..2807    -  rep_origin     p15A ori: Plasmids containing the medium-copy-number p15A origin of replication can be propagated in E. coli cells that contain a second plasmid with the ColE1 origin.
   2919..2937    +  promoter       tet promoter (fragment): E. coli promoter for tetracycline efflux protein gene
   2936..3037    -  CDS            TcR (fragment): tetracycline efflux protein; tet; confers resistance to tetracycline
   3574..4473    -  CDS            nahR: NAHR_PSEPU - Protein inferred from homology: Swiss-Prot protein existence level 3. Regulates the expression of the naphthalene (nahA-F) and salicylate (nahG-M) metabolism genes. From Pseudomonas putida (Arthrobacter siderocapsulatus).
   5137..453     +  CDS            tar (fragment) (across the origin): MCP2_ECOLI - Also known as cheM. Experimental evidence at protein level: Swiss-Prot protein existence level 1. Chemotactic-signal transducers respond to changes in the concentration of attractants and repellents in the environment, transduce a signal from the outside to the inside of the cell, and facilitate sensory adaptation through the variation of the level of methylation. Attractants increase the level of methylation while repellents decrease the level of methylation, the methyl groups are added by the methyltransferase CheR and removed by the methylesterase CheB. From Escherichia coli (s
