[The description below was written by a language model from this plasmid's Addgene catalogue record and pLannotate feature annotations shown in this document.]
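Description:
pSB8 is a low-copy bacterial expression plasmid built on the pKG116 backbone and intended for use in E. coli. It replicates from a p15A origin, which is compatible with ColE1-type plasmids in the same cell, and is selected with chloramphenicol through a cat gene driven by its own promoter. The feature table also picks up several backbone remnants with no apparent functional role: fragments of a tetracycline resistance gene and its promoter, an IS1 element, an RSF-type origin and a phage P22 C1 coding region.

The payload is a 1.6 kb chimeric open reading frame, cloned between retained NdeI and BamHI sites. It joins residues 1-193 of the E. coli sensor histidine kinase CitA to residues 204-553 of the chemoreceptor Tar. The annotation detects only the Tar-derived portion, which runs across the sequence origin and is followed by a lambda t0 terminator. The CitA segment immediately upstream is not annotated, although the catalogue entry describes it. In this design the N-terminal sensory part of CitA is grafted onto the signalling and methylation-dependent adaptation region of Tar, so that ligand sensing by CitA could be routed into the chemotaxis pathway.

No promoter for the hybrid gene is annotated. However, the plasmid carries nahR, the Pseudomonas putida regulator of naphthalene and salicylate metabolism genes, oriented divergently upstream of the insert. This suggests NahR-controlled, salicylate-responsive expression, though the record does not state it explicitly. The associated work concerns engineering hybrid chemotaxis receptors in bacteria, and pSB8 serves to express one such chimera for functional testing.
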