Addgene plasmid #82037: pSB8
Purpose: Hybrid CitA[1-193]-Tar[204-553] expression plasmid
Depositing lab: Victor Sourjik. Depositing organization: Max Planck Institute for Terrestrial Microbiology. Publication: Engineering Hybrid Chemotaxis Receptors in Bacteria. Bi S, Pollard AM, Yang Y, Jin F, Sourjik V. ACS Synth Biol. 2016 Jun 10. 10.1021/acssynbio.6b00053 PubMed 27285081.
Backbone
  Vector backbone: pKG116
  Backbone size w/o insert (bp): 4211
  Total vector size (bp): 5796
Growth in bacteria
  Bacterial resistance: Chloramphenicol, 25 μg/mL
  Growth temperature: 37°C
  Growth strain: DH5alpha
  Copy number: Low Copy
Gene/Insert
  Gene/Insert name: Encodes the hybrid receptor of E. coli chemoreceptor Tar and histidine kinase CitA: CitA[1-193]-Tar[204-553]
  Species: E. coli
  Insert size (bp): 1632
  Cloning method: Restriction Enzyme; 5′ cloning site NdeI (not destroyed); 3′ cloning site BamHI (not destroyed)
  Sequencing primers: 5′ CGGGCGCAATATTCATGTTG
Terms and licenses: Academic/Nonprofit Terms; Industry Terms: Not Available to Industry
How to cite: pSB8 was a gift from Victor Sourjik (Addgene plasmid # 82037 ; http://n2t.net/addgene:82037 ; RRID:Addgene_82037)
